Addgene plasmid #11301: IgM (exon 1-3)
Depositing lab: Lisa Steiner. Depositing organization: Massachusetts Institute of Technology. Publication: The immunoglobulin heavy-chain locus in zebrafish: identification and expression of a previously unknown isotype, immunoglobulin Z. Danilova N, Bussmann J, Jekosch K, Steiner LA. Nat Immunol. 2005 Mar . 6(3):295-302. 10.1038/ni1166 PubMed 15685175.
Backbone
  Vector backbone: pCRII
  Backbone manufacturer: Invitrogen
  Backbone size w/o insert (bp): 3948
  Vector type: Bacterial Expression
Growth in bacteria
  Bacterial resistance: Ampicillin, 100 μg/mL
  Growth temperature: 37°C
  Growth strain: DH5alpha
  Copy number: High Copy
Gene/Insert
  Gene/Insert name: IgM (alt name: mu)
  Species: D. rerio (zebrafish)
  Insert size (bp): 828
  GenBank ID: AY643753
  Entrez Gene: ighm (a.k.a. ighm1, wu:fj14a08, zgc:101769)
  Cloning method: Restriction Enzyme; 5′ cloning site BamHI (not destroyed); 3′ cloning site XbaI (not destroyed)
  Sequencing primers: 5′ M13R; 3′ T7
Terms and licenses: Academic/Nonprofit Terms; Industry Terms: Not Available to Industry
Depositor comments: Clone A1 (exon 1-3) was amplified using primers zfCH1 (5'-TCAACCATCTGCGCCCCAGT) and cm3A (5'-TCCTGAGGCTTTGCACTT).
How to cite: IgM (exon 1-3) was a gift from Lisa Steiner (Addgene plasmid # 11301 ; http://n2t.net/addgene:11301 ; RRID:Addgene_11301)
