[The description below was written by a language model from this plasmid's Addgene catalogue record.]
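Description:
IgM (exon 1-3) is a small bacterial cloning plasmid built on the commercial pCRII backbone (about 3.9 kb without insert), carrying an 828 bp fragment of the zebrafish (Danio rerio) immunoglobulin heavy-chain mu gene, ighm. According to the depositor's notes, the fragment, designated clone A1, was PCR-amplified and spans constant-region exons 1 through 3 of the mu chain. It sits between BamHI and XbaI sites, both of which remain intact, so the insert can be excised or transferred to another vector. The plasmid is maintained at high copy number in standard E. coli cloning strains under ampicillin selection. No feature table accompanies the record, so the origin of replication and any additional backbone markers are not itemised.

Although catalogued as a bacterial expression vector, the record names no promoter intended to drive protein production, and the insert is only a partial coding segment. The listed sequencing primers (M13 reverse on the 5′ side and T7 on the 3′ side) show that a T7 phage promoter site flanks the insert. This arrangement is commonly used to make in vitro transcribed RNA from a cloned fragment, though the record does not state that this was the intended use. The plasmid was deposited in connection with a study characterising the zebrafish immunoglobulin heavy-chain locus and the expression of its isotypes, including the then newly identified immunoglobulin Z. In that context it most plausibly serves as a sequence-verified mu-specific template or probe source for detecting IgM heavy-chain transcripts and distinguishing them from other isotypes.
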