>Addgene plasmid #11301 | IgM (exon 1-3) | addgene partial sequence | sequence record 18126 | T7 5'-TAATACGACTCACTATAGGG-3'
GCTTGATATCGAATTCCTGCAGCCCGGGGGATCCTGCTGGTAAAGATTTGAGCGATTTTGTGCAGTACCC
AGCATTTGGGAAGGAAGGAGATTATACTAAAATCAGCCATATACGAGTGAGAAAAAGCGACTGGGATGCT
AAAAAACCTTACACATGTGAAGCCTCCAATTCTGTTGGAGCCCCAAAAACAGCTTCTCTAGCTCCACCAG
CCCCACCGCCAGATCTGCGTGCAACTGTGTTCTTAACAGCACCTACAAAAATGGAATTAGAAGGTGGATC
AGCAACCTTCGTGTGTTTAGCCCGGCGGTTTTCGCCTAAACAATACGAGTTTAAGTGGTATCAGAATGAT
CAGGAGGTAACGAATGCGGTAGACAATTTTTTCAAAGATGAGAAGAACGGCTCAGTAACCGAATACAGTG
CCACAAGCATTTTGAAAATCAACGCAGAAACATGGAAGCAGGCAGAGAGCAAAGTTAAATGCGTGTTTGA
GCACAATAAGCGGAATGATAGCAGGGAGATCCAATACAAAGATACTATGCAAGACTGCATTGACGACAAT
GTTCATATTGACATCATCCCTCCCACCCCTGAAGACATGCTGAAAAATAGAAAGGGAATTTTAAAGTGCA
AAGCCTCAGGAAATCCACAATTCCATTTCACCAAAATAGAGATA
